LOCUS       Exported 7097 bp ds-DNA circular SYN 13-MAY-2021
DEFINITION  MoClo Level 1 luciferase reporter.
ACCESSION   .
VERSION     .
KEYWORDS    pEPYC1CB0490
SOURCE      synthetic DNA construct
  ORGANISM  synthetic DNA construct
REFERENCE   1 (bases 1 to 7097)
  AUTHORS   Cai YM, Kallam K, Tidd H, Gendarini G, Salzman A, Patron NJ
  TITLE     Rational design of minimal synthetic promoters for plants.
  JOURNAL   Nucleic Acids Res. 2020 Aug 28. pii: 5897334. doi:
            10.1093/nar/gkaa682.
  PUBMED    32856047
REFERENCE   2 (bases 1 to 7097)
  AUTHORS   .
  TITLE     Direct Submission
  JOURNAL   Exported May 13, 2021 from SnapGene Server 1.1.58
            http://www.snapgene.com
FEATURES             Location/Qualifiers
     source          1..7097
                     /organism="synthetic DNA construct"
                     /mol_type="other DNA"
     misc_feature    42..66
                     /label=RB T-DNA repeat
                     /note="right border repeat from nopaline C58 T-DNA"
     CDS             complement(222..1370)
                     /codon_start=1
                     /product="trans-acting replication protein that binds to
                     and activates oriV"
                     /label=trfA
                     /translation="MNRTFDRKAYRQELIDAGFSAEDAETIASRTVMRAPRETFQSVGS
                     MVQQATAKIERDSVQLAPPALPAPSAAVERSRRLEQEAAGLAKSMTIDTRGTMTTKKRK
                     TAGEDLAKQVSEAKQAALLKHTKQQIKEMQLSLFDIAPWPDTMRAMPNDTARSALFTTR
                     NKKIPREALQNKVIFHVNKDVKITYTGVELRADDDELVWQQVLEYAKRTPIGEPITFTF
                     YELCQDLGWSINGRYYTKAEECLSRLQATAMGFTSDRVGHLESVSLLHRFRVLDRGKKT
                     SRCQVLIDEEIVVLFAGDHYTKFIWEKYRKLSPTARRMFDYFSSHREPYPLKLETFRLM
                     CGSDSTRVKKWREQVGEACEELRGSGLVEHAWVNDDLVHCKR"
     rep_origin      complement(1706..2294)
                     /direction=LEFT
                     /label=ori
                     /note="high-copy-number ColE1/pMB1/pBR322/pUC origin of
                     replication"
     primer_bind     complement(1786..1805)
                     /label=pBR322ori-F
                     /note="pBR322 origin, forward primer"
     CDS             complement(2465..3325)
                     /codon_start=1
                     /gene="bla"
                     /product="beta-lactamase"
                     /label=AmpR
                     /note="confers resistance to ampicillin, carbenicillin, and
                     related antibiotics"
                     /translation="MSIQHFRVALIPFFAAFCLPVFAHPETLVKVKDAEDQLGARVGYI
                     ELDLNSGKILESFRPEERFPMMSTFKVLLCGAVLSRIDAGQEQLGRRIHYSQNDLVEYS
                     PVTEKHLTDGMTVRELCSAAITMSDNTAANLLLTTIGGPKELTAFLHNMGDHVTRLDRW
                     EPELNEAIPNDERDTTMPVAMATTLRKLLTGELLTLASRQQLIDWMEADKVAGPLLRSA
                     LPAGWFIADKSGAGERGSRGIIAALGPDGKPSRIVVIYTTGSQATMDERNRQIAEIGAS
                     LIKHW"
     primer_bind     3088..3107
                     /label=Amp-R
                     /note="Ampicillin resistance gene, reverse primer"
     promoter        complement(3326..3430)
                     /gene="bla"
                     /label=AmpR promoter
     rep_origin      3517..4148
                     /label=oriV
                     /note="incP origin of replication"
     misc_feature    4240..4264
                     /label=LB T-DNA repeat
                     /note="left border repeat from nopaline C58 T-DNA"
     misc_feature    4579..4634
                     /label=TMV Omega
                     /note="translational enhancer from the tobacco mosaic virus
                     5'-leader sequence (Gallie et al., 1988)"
     CDS             4636..6285
                     /codon_start=1
                     /gene="luc+"
                     /product="firefly luciferase"
                     /label=luciferase
                     /note="enhanced luc+ version of the luciferase gene"
                     /translation="MEDAKNIKKGPAPFYPLEDGTAGEQLHKAMKRYALVPGTIAFTDA
                     HIEVDITYAEYFEMSVRLAEAMKRYGLNTNHRIVVCSENSLQFFMPVLGALFIGVAVAP
                     ANDIYNERELLNSMGISQPTVVFVSKKGLQKILNVQKKLPIIQKIIIMDSKTDYQGFQS
                     MYTFVTSHLPPGFNEYDFVPESFDRDKTIALIMNSSGSTGLPKGVALPHRTACVRFSHA
                     RDPIFGNQIIPDTAILSVVPFHHGFGMFTTLGYLICGFRVVLMYRFEEELFLRSLQDYK
                     IQSALLVPTLFSFFAKSTLIDKYDLSNLHEIASGGAPLSKEVGEAVAKRFHLPGIRQGY
                     GLTETTSAILITPEGDDKPGAVGKVVPFFEAKVVDLDTGKTLGVNQRGELCVRGPMIMS
                     GYVNNPEATNALIDKDGWLHSGDIAYWDEDEHFFIVDRLKSLIKYKGYQVAPAELESIL
                     LQHPNIFDAGVAGLPDDDAGELPAAVVVLEHGKTMTEKEIVDYVASQVTTAKKLRGGVV
                     FVDEVPKGLTGKLDARKIREILIKAKKGGKIAV"
     primer_bind     complement(4702..4720)
                     /label=LucNrev
                     /note="Firefly luciferase, reverse primer"
     CDS             6349..6372
                     /codon_start=1
                     /product="FLAG(R) epitope tag, followed by an enterokinase
                     cleavage site"
                     /label=FLAG
                     /translation="DYKDDDDK"
     terminator      6383..7090
                     /label=OCS terminator
                     /note="octopine synthase terminator"
ORIGIN
        1 gcaattgtct tctgcacgaa gtggtttaaa ctatcagtgt ttgacaggat atattggcgg
       61 gtaaacctaa gagaaaagag cgtttattag aataatcgga tatttaaaag ggcgtgaaaa
      121 ggtttatccg ttcgtccatt tgtatgtgca tgccaaccac agggttcccc agatcaggcg
      181 ctggctgctg aacccccagc cggaactgac cccacaaggc cctagcgttt gcaatgcacc
      241 aggtcatcat tgacccaggc gtgttccacc aggccgctgc ctcgcaactc ttcgcaggct
      301 tcgccgacct gctcgcgcca cttcttcacg cgggtggaat ccgatccgca catgaggcgg
      361 aaggtttcca gcttgagcgg gtacggctcc cggtgcgagc tgaaatagtc gaacatccgt
      421 cgggccgtcg gcgacagctt gcggtacttc tcccatatga atttcgtgta gtggtcgcca
      481 gcaaacagca cgacgatttc ctcgtcgatc aggacctggc aacgggacgt tttcttgcca
      541 cggtccagga cgcggaagcg gtgcagcagc gacaccgatt ccaggtgccc aacgcggtcg
      601 gacgtgaagc ccatcgccgt cgcctgtagg cgcgacaggc attcctcggc cttcgtgtaa
      661 taccggccat tgatcgacca gcccaggtcc tggcaaagct cgtagaacgt gaaggtgatc
      721 ggctcgccga taggggtgcg cttcgcgtac tccaacacct gctgccacac cagttcgtca
      781 tcgtcggccc gcagctcgac gccggtgtag gtgatcttca cgtccttgtt gacgtggaaa
      841 atgaccttgt tttgcagcgc ctcgcgcggg attttcttgt tgcgcgtggt gaacagggca
      901 gagcgggccg tgtcgtttgg catcgctcgc atcgtgtccg gccacggcgc aatatcgaac
      961 aaggaaagct gcatttcctt gatctgctgc ttcgtgtgtt tcagcaacgc ggcctgcttg
     1021 gcctcgctga cctgttttgc caggtcctcg ccggcggttt ttcgcttctt ggtcgtcata
     1081 gttcctcgcg tgtcgatggt catcgacttc gccaaacctg ccgcctcctg ttcaagacga
     1141 cgcgaacgct ccacggcggc cgatggcgcg ggcagggcag ggggagccag ttgcacgctg
     1201 tcgcgctcga tcttggccgt agcttgctgg accatcgagc cgacggactg gaaggtttcg
     1261 cggggcgcac gcatgacggt gcggcttgcg atggtttcgg catcctcggc ggaaaacccc
     1321 gcgtcgatca gttcttgcct gtatgccttc cggtcaaacg tccgattcat tcaccctcct
     1381 tgcgggattg ccccgactca cgccggggca atgtgccctt attcctgatt tgacccgcct
     1441 ggtgccttgg tgtccagata atccacctta tcggcaatga agtcggtccc gtagaccgtc
     1501 tggccgtcct tctcgtactt ggtattccga atcttgccct gcacgaatac cagcgacccc
     1561 ttgcccaaat acttgccgtg ggcctcggcc tgagagccaa aacacttgat gcggaagaag
     1621 tcggtgcgct cctgcttgtc gccggcatcg ttgcgccaca tctaggatct gccaggaacc
     1681 gtaaaaaggc cgcgttgctg gcgtttttcc ataggctccg cccccctgac gagcatcaca
     1741 aaaatcgacg ctcaagtcag aggtggcgaa acccgacagg actataaaga taccaggcgt
     1801 ttccccctgg aagctccctc gtgcgctctc ctgttccgac cctgccgctt accggatacc
     1861 tgtccgcctt tctcccttcg ggaagcgtgg cgctttctca tagctcacgc tgtaggtatc
     1921 tcagttcggt gtaggtcgtt cgctccaagc tgggctgtgt gcacgaaccc cccgttcagc
     1981 ccgaccgctg cgccttatcc ggtaactatc gtcttgagtc caacccggta agacacgact
     2041 tatcgccact ggcagcagcc actggtaaca ggattagcag agcgaggtat gtaggcggtg
     2101 ctacagagtt cttgaagtgg tggcctaact acggctacac tagaagaaca gtatttggta
     2161 tctgcgctct gctgaagcca gttaccttcg gaaaaagagt tggtagctct tgatccggca
     2221 aacaaaccac cgctggtagc ggtggttttt ttgtttgcaa gcagcagatt acgcgcagaa
     2281 aaaaaggatc tcaagaagat cctttgatct tttctacggg gtctgacgct cagtggaacg
     2341 aaaactcacg ttaagggatt ttggtcatga gattatcaaa aaggatcttc acctagatcc
     2401 ttttaaatta aaaatgaagt tttaaatcaa tctaaagtat atatgagtaa acttggtctg
     2461 acagttacca atgcttaatc agtgaggcac ctatctcagc gatctgtcta tttcgttcat
     2521 ccatagttgc ctgactcccc gtcgtgtaga taactacgat acgggagggc ttaccatctg
     2581 gccccagtgc tgcaatgata ccgcgagaac cacgctcacc ggctccagat ttatcagcaa
     2641 taaaccagcc agccggaagg gccgagcgca gaagtggtcc tgcaacttta tccgcctcca
     2701 tccagtctat taattgttgc cgggaagcta gagtaagtag ttcgccagtt aatagtttgc
     2761 gcaacgttgt tgccattgct acaggcatcg tggtgtcacg ctcgtcgttt ggtatggctt
     2821 cattcagctc cggttcccaa cgatcaaggc gagttacatg atcccccatg ttgtgcaaaa
     2881 aagcggttag ctccttcggt cctccgatcg ttgtcagaag taagttggcc gcagtgttat
     2941 cactcatggt tatggcagca ctgcataatt ctcttactgt catgccatcc gtaagatgct
     3001 tttctgtgac tggtgagtac tcaaccaagt cattctgaga atagtgtatg cggcgaccga
     3061 gttgctcttg cccggcgtca atacgggata ataccgcgcc acatagcaga actttaaaag
     3121 tgctcatcat tggaaaacgt tcttcggggc gaaaactctc aaggatctta ccgctgttga
     3181 gatccagttc gatgtaaccc actcgtgcac ccaactgatc ttcagcatct tttactttca
     3241 ccagcgtttc tgggtgagca aaaacaggaa ggcaaaatgc cgcaaaaaag ggaataaggg
     3301 cgacacggaa atgttgaata ctcatactct tcctttttca atattattga agcatttatc
     3361 aaggttattg tctcatgagc ggatacatat ttgaatgtat ttagaaaaat aaacaaatag
     3421 gggttccgcg cacgaattgg ccagcgctgc catttttggg gtgaggccgt tcgcggccga
     3481 ggggcgcagc ccctgggggg atgggaggcc cgcgttagcg ggccgggagg gttcgagaag
     3541 ggggggcacc ccccttcggc gtgcgcggtc acgcgcacag ggcgcagccc tggttaaaaa
     3601 caaggtttat aaatattggt ttaaaagcag gttaaaagac aggttagcgg tggccgaaaa
     3661 acgggcggaa acccttgcaa atgctggatt ttctgcctgt ggacagcccc tcaaatgtca
     3721 ataggtgcgc ccctcatctg tcagcactct gcccctcaag tgtcaaggat cgcgcccctc
     3781 atctgtcagt agtcgcgccc ctcaagtgtc aataccgcag ggcacttatc cccaggcttg
     3841 tccacatcat ctgtgggaaa ctcgcgtaaa atcaggcgtt ttcgccgatt tgcgaggctg
     3901 gccagctcca cgtcgccggc cgaaatcgag cctgcccctc atctgtcaac gccgcgccgg
     3961 gtgagtcggc ccctcaagtg tcaacgtccg cccctcatct gtcagtgagg gccaagtttt
     4021 ccgcgaggta tccacaacgc cggcggccgc ggtgtctcgc acacggcttc gacggcgttt
     4081 ctggcgcgtt tgcagggcca tagacggccg ccagcccagc ggcgagggca accagcccgg
     4141 tgagcgtcgc aaaggagatc ctgatctgac tgatgggctg cctgtatcga gtggtgattt
     4201 tgtgccgagc tgccggtcgg ggagctgttg gctggctggt ggcaggatat attgtggtgt
     4261 aaacaaattg acgcttagac aacttaataa cacattgcgg acgtttttaa tgtactgggg
     4321 tggatgcagt gggccccact ctgtgaagac aatgccgaat tcggatccgg agggaggcgt
     4381 gtcgttttag tgaggttttc aacaagttgt ctgcacaacc attattgcgc tcttatgacc
     4441 cccgccgatg acgcgggaat acctctctct gccgacagtg gtcccaaagt cagaagatca
     4501 aagggctaca tctatataag gttttgctat tcattgaaag cagtagtgac tgatttgtat
     4561 atatactgta tttttacaac aattaccaac aacaacaaac aacaaacaac attacaatta
     4621 ctatttacaa ttacaatgga ggacgccaaa aacataaaga aaggcccggc gccattctat
     4681 ccgctggaag atggaaccgc tggagagcaa ctgcataagg ctatgaagag atacgccctg
     4741 gttcctggaa caattgcttt tacagatgca catatcgagg tggacatcac ttacgctgag
     4801 tacttcgaaa tgtccgttcg gttggcagaa gctatgaaac gatatgggct gaatacaaat
     4861 cacagaatcg tcgtatgcag tgaaaactct cttcaattct ttatgccggt gttgggcgcg
     4921 ttatttatcg gagttgcagt tgcgcccgcg aacgacattt ataatgaacg tgaattgctc
     4981 aacagtatgg gcatttcgca gcctaccgtg gtgttcgttt ccaaaaaggg gttgcaaaaa
     5041 attttgaacg tgcaaaaaaa gctcccaatc atccaaaaaa ttattatcat ggattctaaa
     5101 acggattacc agggatttca gtcgatgtac acgttcgtca catctcatct acctcccggt
     5161 tttaatgaat acgattttgt gccagagtcc ttcgataggg acaagacaat tgcactgatc
     5221 atgaactcct ctggatctac tggtctgcct aaaggtgtcg ctctgcctca tagaactgcc
     5281 tgcgtgagat tctcgcatgc cagagatcct atttttggca atcaaatcat tccggatact
     5341 gcgattttaa gtgttgttcc attccatcac ggttttggaa tgtttactac actcggatat
     5401 ttgatatgtg gatttcgagt cgtcttaatg tatagatttg aagaagaact gtttctgagg
     5461 agccttcagg attacaagat tcaaagtgcg ctgctggtgc caaccctatt ctccttcttc
     5521 gccaaaagca ctctgattga caaatacgat ttatctaatt tacacgaaat tgcttctggt
     5581 ggcgctcccc tctctaagga agtcggggaa gcggttgcca agaggttcca tctgccaggt
     5641 atcaggcaag gatatgggct cactgagact acatcagcta ttctgattac acccgagggg
     5701 gatgataaac cgggcgcggt cggtaaagtt gttccatttt ttgaagcgaa ggttgtggat
     5761 ctggataccg ggaaaacgct gggcgttaat caaagaggcg aactgtgtgt gagaggtcct
     5821 atgattatgt ccggttatgt aaacaatccg gaagcgacca acgccttgat tgacaaggat
     5881 ggatggctac attctggaga catagcttac tgggacgagg acgaacactt cttcatcgtt
     5941 gaccgcctga agtctctgat taagtacaaa ggctatcagg tggctcccgc tgaattggaa
     6001 tccatcttgc tccaacaccc caacatcttc gacgcaggtg tcgcaggtct gcccgacgat
     6061 gacgccggtg aacttcccgc cgccgttgtt gttttggagc acggaaagac gatgacggaa
     6121 aaagagatcg tggattacgt cgccagtcaa gtaacaaccg cgaaaaagtt gcgcggagga
     6181 gttgtgtttg tggacgaagt accgaaaggt cttaccggaa aactcgacgc aagaaaaatc
     6241 agagagatcc tcataaaggc caagaagggc ggaaagatcg ccgtgggttc ggattataag
     6301 gaccatgacg gagactataa ggaccatgac ctcgacgctg cagcagcgga ttataaggac
     6361 gatgacgata agtgagcttg tcctgcttta atgagatatg cgagaagcct atgatcgcat
     6421 gatatttgct ttcaattctg ttgtgcacgt tgtaaaaaac ctgagcatgt gtagctcaga
     6481 tccttaccgc cggtttcggt tcattctaat gaatatatca cccgttacta tcgtattttt
     6541 atgaataata ttctccgttc aatttactga ttgtacccta ctacttatat gtacaatatt
     6601 aaaatgaaaa caatatattg tgctgaatag gtttatagcg acatctatga tagagcgcca
     6661 caataacaaa caattgcgtt ttattattac aaatccaatt ttaaaaaaag cggcagaacc
     6721 ggtcaaacct aaaagactga ttacataaat cttattcaaa tttcaaaagt gccccagggg
     6781 ctagtatcta cgacacaccg agcggcgaac taataacgct cactgaaggg aactccggtt
     6841 ccccgccggc gcgcatgggt gagattcctt gaagttgagt attggccgtc cgctctaccg
     6901 aaagttacgg gcaccattca acccggtcca gcacggcggc cgggtaaccg acttgctgcc
     6961 ccgagaatta tgcagcattt ttttggtgta tgtgggcccc aaatgaagtg caggtcaaac
     7021 cttgacagtg acgacaaatc gttgggcggg tccagggcga attttgcgac aacatgtcga
     7081 ggctcagcag gaccgct
//
